>Addgene plasmid #56549 | mAmetrine-Profilin-10 | addgene full sequence | sequence record 226623 | Addgene NGS Result
CGTTACATAACTTACGGTAAATGGCCCGCCTGGCTGACCGCCCAACGACCCCCGCCCATTGACGTCAATA
ATGACGTATGTTCCCATAGTAACGCCAATAGGGACTTTCCATTGACGTCAATGGGTGGAGTATTTACGGT
AAACTGCCCACTTGGCAGTACATCAAGTGTATCATATGCCAAGTACGCCCCCTATTGACGTCAATGACGG
TAAATGGCCCGCCTGGCATTATGCCCAGTACATGACCTTATGGGACTTTCCTACTTGGCAGTACATCTAC
GTATTAGTCATCGCTATTACCATGGTGATGCGGTTTTGGCAGTACATCAATGGGCGTGGATAGCGGTTTG
ACTCACGGGGATTTCCAAGTCTCCACCCCATTGACGTCAATGGGAGTTTGTTTTGGCACCAAAATCAACG
GGACTTTCCAAAATGTCGTAACAACTCCGCCCCATTGACGCAAATGGGCGGTAGGCGTGTACGGTGGGAG
GTCTATATAAGCAGAGCTGGTTTAGTGAACCGTCAGATCCGCTAGCGCTACCGGTCGCCACCATGGTGAG
CAAGGGCGAGGAGCTGTTCACCGGGGTGGTGCCCATCCTGGTCGAGCTGGACGGCGACGTAAACGGCCAC
AAGTTCAGCGTGCGCGGCGAGGGCGAGGGCGATGCCACCAACGGCAAGCTGACCCTGAAGTTCATCTGCA
CCTCCGGCAAGCTGCCCGTGCCCTGGCCCACCCTCGTGACCACCCTGTCTTACGGCGTGCAGTGCTTCGC
CCGCTACCCCGACCACATGAAGCAGCACGACTTCTTCAAGTCCGCCATGCCCGAAGGCTACGTCCAGGAG
CGCACCATCTCCTTCAAGGACGACGGCAGCTACAGGACCCGCGCCGAGGTGAAGTTCGAGGGCGACACCC
TGGTGAACCGCATCGAGCTGAAGGGCATCGACTTCAAGGAGGACGGCAACATCCTGGGGCACAAGCTGGA
GTACAACATGAACGTGTGGGACGCGTATATCACGGCCGACAAGCAGAAGAACGGCATCAAAGCGAACTTC
AAGATCGAGCACAACGTCGAGGACGGCGGCGTGCAGCTCGCCGACGCGTACCAGCAGAACACCCCCATCG
GCGACGGCTCCGTGCTGCTGCCTGACAACCACTACCTGAGCTTCCAGAGCAAGCTGTTCAAAGACCCCAA
CGAGCAGCGCGATCACATGGTCCTGCTGGAGTTCGTTACCGCCGCCGGGATCACTCCCGGCATGGACGAG
CTGTACAAGTCCGGACTCAGATCTCGAGCTCAAGCTTCCATGGCCGGGTGGAACGCCTACATCGACAGCC
TTATGGCGGACGGGACCTGTCAGGACGCGGCCATCGTAGGCTACAAGGACTCGCCCTCCGTCTGGGCCGC
CGTCCCCGGGAAGACCTTCGTTAGCATTACGCCAGCTGAGGTTGGTGTCCTGGTAGGCAAAGACCGGTCA
AGTTTTTTCGTCAATGGGCTGACACTTGGGGGCCAGAAATGTTCTGTGATCCGGGACTCACTGCTGCAAG
ACGGGGAATTTACAATGGATCTTCGTACCAAGAGCACCGGAGGAGCCCCCACCTTCAATGTCACTGTCAC
CATGACTGCCAAGACGCTAGTCCTGCTGATGGGCAAAGAAGGTGTCCACGGTGGTTTGATCAACAAGAAA
TGTTATGAAATGGCCTCTCACCTGCGGCGTTCCCAGTACTAAGGATCCACCGGATCTAGATAACTGATCA
TAATCAGCCATACCACATTTGTAGAGGTTTTACTTGCTTTAAAAAACCTCCCACACCTCCCCCTGAACCT
GAAACATAAAATGAATGCAATTGTTGTTGTTAACTTGTTTATTGCAGCTTATAATGGTTACAAATAAAGC
AATAGCATCACAAATTTCACAAATAAAGCATTTTTTTCACTGCATTCTAGTTGTGGTTTGTCCAAACTCA
TCAATGTATCTTAACGCGTAAATTGTAAGCGTTAATATTTTGTTAAAATTCGCGTTAAATTTTTGTTAAA
TCAGCTCATTTTTTAACCAATAGGCCGAAATCGGCAAAATCCCTTATAAATCAAAAGAATAGACCGAGAT
AGGGT
[37 nt withheld, positions 2106-2142]
AAAGAACGTGGACTCCAACGTCAAAGG
[49 nt withheld, positions 2170-2218]
T
[91 nt withheld, positions 2220-2310]
G
[124 nt withheld, positions 2312-2435]
CAGGTGGCACTTTTCGGGGAAATGTGCGCGGAACCCCTATTTGTTTATTTTTCTAAATACATTCAAATAT
GTATCCGCTCATGAGACAATAACCCTGATAAATGCTTCAATAATATTGAAAAAGGAAGAGTCCTGAGGCG
GAAAGAACCAGCTGTGGAATGTGTGTCAGTTAGGGTGTGGAAAGTCCCCAGGCTCCCCAGCAGGCAGAAG
TATGCAAAGCATGCATCTCAATTAGTCAGCAACCAGGTGTGGAAAGTCCCCAGGCTCCCCAGCAGGCAGA
AGTATGCAAAGCATGCATCTCAATTAGTCAGCAACCATAGTCCCGCCCCTAACTCCGCCCATCCCGCCCC
TAACTCCGCCCAGTTCCGCCCATTCTCCGCCCCATGGCTGACTAATTTTTTTTATTTATGCAGAGGCCGA
GGCCGCCTCGGCCTCTGAGCTATTCCAGAAGTAGTGAGGAGGCTTTTTTGGAGGCCTAGGCTTTTGCAAA
GATCGATCAAGAGACAGGATGAGGATCGTTTCGCATGATTGAACAAGATGGATTGCACGCAGGTTCTCCG
GCCGCTTGGGTGGAGAGGCTATTCGGCTATGACTGGGCACAACAGACAATCGGCTGCTCTGATGCCGCCG
TGTTCCGGCTGTCAGCGCAGGGGCGCCCGGTTCTTTTTGTCAAGACCGACCTGTCCGGTGCCCTGAATGA
ACTGCAAGACGAGGCAGCGCGGCTATCGTGGCTGGCCACGACGGGCGTTCCTTGCGCAGCTGTGCTCGAC
GTTGTCACTGAAGCGGGAAGGGACTGGCTGCTATTGGGCGAAGTGCCGGGGCAGGATCTCCTGTCATCTC
ACCTTGCTCCTGCCGAGAAAGTATCCATCATGGCTGATGCAATGCGGCGGCTGCATACGCTTGATCCGGC
TACCTGCCCATTCGACCACCAAGCGAAACATCGCATCGAGCGAGCACGTACTCGGATGGAAGCCGGTCTT
GTCGATCAGGATGATCTGGACGAAGAGCATCAGGGGCTCGCGCCAGCCGAACTGTTCGCCAGGCTCAAGG
CGAGCATGCCCGACGGCGAGGATCTCGTCGTGACCCATGGCGATGCCTGCTTGCCGAATATCATGGTGGA
AAATGGCCGCTTTTCTGGATTCATCGACTGTGGCCGGCTGGGTGTGGCGGACCGCTATCAGGACATAGCG
TTGGCTACCCGTGATATTGCTGAAGAGCTTGGCGGCGAATGGGCTGACCGCTTCCTCGTGCTTTACGGTA
TCGCCGCTCCCGATTCGCAGCGCATCGCCTTCTATCGCCTTCTTGACGAGTTCTTCTGAGCGGGACTCTG
GGGTTCGAAATGACCGACCAAGCGACGCCCAACCTGCCATCACGAGATTTCGATTCCACCGCCGCCTTCT
ATGAAAGGTTGGGCTTCGGAATCGTTTTCCGGGACGCCGGCTGGATGATCCTCCAGCGCGGGGATCTCAT
GCTGGAGTTCTTCGCCCACCCTAGGGGGAGGCTAACTGAAACACGGAAGGAGACAATACCGGAAGGAACC
CGCGCTATGACGGCAATAAAAAGACAGAATAAAACGCACGGTGTTGGGTCGTTTGTTCATAAACGCGGGG
TTCGGTCCCAGGGCTGGCACTCTGTCGATACCCCACCGAGACCCCATTGGGGCCAATACGCCCGCGTTTC
TTCCTTTTCCCCACCCCACCCCCCAAGTTCGGGTGAAGGCCCAGGGCTCGCAGCCAACGTCGGGGCGGCA
GGCCCTGCCATAGCCTCAGGTTACTCATATATACTTTAGATTGATTTAAAACTTCATTTTTAATTTAAAA
GGATCTAGGTGAAGATCCTTTTTGATAATCTCATGACCAAAATCCCTTAACGTGAGTTTTCGTTCCACTG
AGCGTCAGACCCCGTAGAAAAGATCAAAGGATCTTCTTGAGATCCTTTTTTTCTGCGCGTAATCTGCTGC
TTGCAAACAAAAAAACCACCGCTACCAGCGGTGGTTTGTTTGCCGGATCAAGAGCTACCAACTCTTTTTC
CGAAGGTAACTGGCTTCAGCAGAGCGCAGATACCAAATACTGTTCTTCTAGTGTAGCCGTAGTTAGGCCA
CCACTTCAAGAACTCTGTAGCACCGCCTACATACCTCGCTCTGCTAATCCTGTTACCAGTGGCTGCTGCC
AGTGGCGATAAGTCGTGTCTTACCGGGTTGGACTCAAGACGATAGTTACCGGATAAGGCGCAGCGGTCGG
GCTGAACGGGGGGTTCGTGCACACAGCCCAGCTTGGAGCGAACGACCTACACCGAACTGAGATACCTACA
GCGTGAGCTATGAGAAAGCGCCACGCTTCCCGAAGGGAGAAAGGCGGACAGGTATCCGGTAAGCGGCAGG
GTCGGAACAGGAGAGCGCACGAGGGAGCTTCCAGGGGGAAACGCCTGGTATCTTTATAGTCCTGTCGGGT
TTCGCCACCTCTGACTTGAGCGTCGATTTTTGTGATGCTCGTCAGGGGGGCGGAGCCTATGGAAAAACGC
CAGCAACGCGGCCTTTTTACGGTTCCTGGCCTTTTGCTGGCCTTTTGCTCACATGTTCTTTCCTGCGTTA
TCCCCTGATTCTGTGGATAACCGTATTACCGCCATGCATTAGTTATTAATAGTAATCAATTACGGGGTCA
TTAGTTCATAGCCCATATATGGAGTTCCG
Features (pLannotate 1.2.2; 16 found; start..end, strand, type, name):
      1..304     +  enhancer       CMV enhancer: human cytomegalovirus immediate early enhancer
    305..508     +  promoter       CMV promoter: human cytomegalovirus (CMV) immediate early promoter
    553..1269    +  CDS            mAmetrine: mAmetrine is a basic (constitutively fluorescent) long stokes shift fluorescent protein published in 2008, derived from Aequorea victoria. It is reported to be a very rapidly-maturing monomer with moderate acid sensitivity.
   1270..1298    +  misc_feature   MCS (fragment): multiple cloning site
   1300..1719    +  CDS            Pfn1: PROF1_MOUSE - Experimental evidence at protein level: Swiss-Prot protein existence level 1. Binds to actin and affects the structure of the cytoskeleton. At high concentrations, profilin prevents the polymerization of actin, whereas it enhances it at low concentrations. By binding to PIP2, it inhibits the formation of IP3 and DG. Inhibits androgen receptor (AR) and HTT aggregation and binding of G-actin is essential for its inhibition of AR (By similarity). From Mus musculus (Mouse).
   1745..1829    +  CDS            large T antigen (fragment): large T antigen from SV40 (simian virus 40)
   1852..1973    +  polyA_signal   SV40 poly(A) signal: SV40 polyadenylation signal
   2007..2435    -  rep_origin     f1 ori (sequence partly withheld): f1 bacteriophage origin of replication; arrow indicates direction of (+) strand synthesis
   2462..2566    +  promoter       AmpR promoter: bla
   2568..2925    +  promoter       SV40 promoter: SV40 enhancer and early promoter
   2960..3754    +  CDS            NeoR/KanR: aminoglycoside phosphotransferase from Tn5; aph(3')-II (or nptII); confers resistance to neomycin, kanamycin, and G418 (Geneticin®)
   3775..3927    +  CDS            ble (fragment): BLE_KLEPN - Experimental evidence at protein level: Swiss-Prot protein existence level 1. Binding protein with a strong affinity to the bleomycin family of antibiotics. Binds to CL990; an antimitotic-antibiotic compound. From Klebsiella pneumoniae.
   3986..4033    +  polyA_signal   HSV TK poly(A) signal: herpes simplex virus thymidine kinase polyadenylation signal (Cole and Stacy, 1985)
   4124..4140    -  polyA_signal   bGH poly(A) signal (fragment): bovine growth hormone polyadenylation signal
   4362..4950    +  rep_origin     ori: high-copy-number ColE1/pMB1/pBR322/pUC origin of replication
   5065..5124    +  enhancer       CMV enhancer (fragment): human cytomegalovirus immediate early enhancer
