[The description below was written by a language model from this plasmid's Addgene catalogue record and pLannotate feature annotations shown in this document.]
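Description:
mAmetrine-Profilin-10 is a mammalian expression plasmid that produces mouse profilin-1 (Pfn1) fused to the fluorescent protein mAmetrine, intended for labelling the actin cytoskeleton in live or fixed cells. It is built on an mAmetrine backbone whose layout resembles the common C1-type fluorescent-protein vectors. The CMV immediate early enhancer and promoter drive the mAmetrine coding sequence, which is followed by a short remnant of the multiple cloning site that serves as a linker, then the Pfn1 open reading frame. The fluorescent protein therefore sits at the N-terminus of profilin. The "10" in the name probably refers to the linker length, although the record does not say so. An SV40 polyadenylation signal terminates the transcript. The annotated short large T antigen fragment just upstream of it is most likely part of that SV40 sequence rather than a functional element.

The plasmid is propagated in bacteria from a high-copy ColE1/pUC-type origin, and an f1 origin is also present. A single NeoR/KanR (Tn5 aminoglycoside phosphotransferase) gene provides both selections: the bacterial bla promoter drives kanamycin resistance in E. coli, while the SV40 enhancer/early promoter, paired with the HSV TK polyadenylation signal, gives G418 resistance for selecting stable mammalian lines. The small ble and bGH poly(A) fragments appear to be backbone remnants or annotation hits.

mAmetrine is a monomeric, rapidly maturing, long-Stokes-shift protein derived from Aequorea victoria. The recorded excitation is 406 nm and emission 526 nm, which makes it useful for multicolour imaging alongside other fluorophores. Profilin binds G-actin and regulates filament polymerisation, so the fusion serves as a cytoskeletal localisation marker.
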