Addgene plasmid #56549: mAmetrine-Profilin-10
Purpose: Localization: Cytoskeleton, Excitation: 406, Emission: 526
Depositing lab: Michael Davidson. Depositing organization: Florida State University, Tallahassee.
Backbone
  Vector backbone: mAmetrine
  Backbone size w/o insert (bp): 4750
  Vector type: Mammalian Expression
  Selectable markers: Neomycin (select with G418)
Growth in bacteria
  Bacterial resistance: Kanamycin, 50 μg/mL
  Growth temperature: 37°C
  Growth strain: DH5alpha
  Copy number: High Copy
Gene/Insert
  Gene/Insert name: Profilin (alt name: NM_011072.4)
  Species: M. musculus (mouse)
  Promoter: CMV
  Tag / fusion protein: mAmetrine
  Cloning method: Unknown
  Sequencing primers: 5′ CMV-F; 3′ SV40pA-R
Terms and licenses: Academic/Nonprofit Terms; Industry Terms
Depositor comments: . Excitation = 406; Emission = 526
How to cite: mAmetrine-Profilin-10 was a gift from Michael Davidson (Addgene plasmid # 56549 ; http://n2t.net/addgene:56549 ; RRID:Addgene_56549)
