>Addgene plasmid #56549 | mAmetrine-Profilin-10 | depositor partial sequence | sequence record 87438 | insert sequence
ACGTCAGATCCGCTAGCGCTACCGGTCGCCACCATGGTGAGCAAGGGCGAGGAGCTGTTCACCGGGGTGG
TGCCCATCCTGGTCGAGCTGGACGGCGACGTAAACGGCCACAAGTTCAGCGTGCGCGGCGAGGGCGAGGG
CGATGCCACCAACGGCAAGCTGACCCTGAAGTTCATCTGCACCTCCGGCAAGCTGCCCGTGCCCTGGCCC
ACCCTCGTGACCACCCTGTCTTACGGCGTGCAGTGCTTCGCCCGCTACCCCGACCACATGAAGCAGCACG
ACTTCTTCAAGTCCGCCATGCCCGAAGGCTACGTCCAGGAGCGCACCATCTCCTTCAAGGACGACGGCAG
CTACAGGACCCGCGCCGAGGTGAAGTTCGAGGGCGACACCCTGGTGAACCGCATCGAGCTGAAGGGCATC
GACTTCAAGGAGGACGGCAACATCCTGGGGCACAAGCTGGAGTACAACATGAACGTGTGGGACGCGTATA
TCACGGCCGACAAGCAGAAGAACGGCATCAAAGCGAACTTCAAGATCGAGCACAACGTCGAGGACGGCGG
CGTGCAGCTCGCCGACGCGTACCAGCAGAACACCCCCATCGGCGACGGCTCCGTGCTGCTGCCTGACAAC
CACTACCTGAGCTTCCAGAGCAAGCTGTTCAAAGACCCCAACGAGCAGCGCGATCACATGGTCCTGCTGG
AGTTCGTTACCGCCGCCGGGATCACTCCCGGCATGGACGAGCTGTACAAGTCCGGACTCAGATCTCGAGC
TCAAGCTTCCATGGCCGGGTGGAACGCCTACATCGACAGCCTTATGGCGGACGGGACCTGTCAGGACGCG
GCCATCGTAGGCTACAAGGACTCGCCCTCCGTCTGGGCCGCCGTCCCCGGGAAGACCTTCGTTAGCATTA
CGCCAGCTGAGGTTGGTGTCCTGGTAGGCAAAGACCGGTCAAGTTTTTTCGTCAATGGGCTGACACTTGG
GGGCCAGAAATGTTCTGTGATCCGGGACTCACTGCTGCAAGACGGGGAATTTACAATGGATCTTCGTACC
AAGAGCACCGGAGGAGCCCCCACCTTCAATGTCACTGTCACCATGACTGCCAAGACGCTAGTCCTGCTGA
TGGGCAAAGAAGGTGTCCACGGTGGTTTGATCAACAAGAAATGTTATGAAATGGCCTCTCACCTGCGGCG
TTCCCAGTACTAAGGATCCACCGGATCTAGATAAC
